>Addgene plasmid #22323 | pCI-OR51E1 | depositor full sequence | sequence record 10233 | Author sequence
TCAATATTGGCCATTAGCCATATTATTCATTGGTTATATAGCATAAATCAATATTGGCTATTGGCCATTG
CATACGTTGTATCTATATCATAATATGTACATTTATATTGGCTCATGTCCAATATGACCGCCATGTTGGC
ATTGATTATTGACTAGTTATTAATAGTAATCAATTACGGGGTCATTAGTTCATAGCCCATATATGGAGTT
CCGCGTTACATAACTTACGGTAAATGGCCCGCCTGGCTGACCGCCCAACGACCCCCGCCCATTGACGTCA
ATAATGACGTATGTTCCCATAGTAACGCCAATAGGGACTTTCCATTGACGTCAATGGGTGGAGTATTTAC
GGTAAACTGCCCACTTGGCAGTACATCAAGTGTATCATATGCCAAGTCCGCCCCCTATTGACGTCAATGA
CGGTAAATGGCCCGCCTGGCATTATGCCCAGTACATGACCTTACGGGACTTTCCTACTTGGCAGTACATC
TACGTATTAGTCATCGCTATTACCATGGTGATGCGGTTTTGGCAGTACACCAATGGGCGTGGATAGCGGT
TTGACTCACGGGGATTTCCAAGTCTCCACCCCATTGACGTCAATGGGAGTTTGTTTTGGCACCAAAATCA
ACGGGACTTTCCAAAATGTCGTAATAACCCCGCCCCGTTGACGCAAATGGGCGGTAGGCGTGTACGGTGG
GAGGTCTATATAAGCAGAGCTCGTTTAGTGAACCGTCAGATCACTAGAAGCTTTATTGCGGTAGTTTATC
ACAGTTAAATTGCTAACGCAGTCAGTGCTTCTGACACAACAGTCTCGAACTTAAGCTGCAGAAGTTGGTC
GTGAGGCACTGGGCAGGTAAGTATCAAGGTTACAAGACAGGTTTAAGGAGACCAATAGAAACTGGGCTTG
TCGAGACAGAGAAGACTCTTGCGTTTCTGATAGGCACCTATTGGTCTTACTGACATCCACTTTGCCTTTC
TCTCCACAGGTGTCCACTCCCAGTTCAATTACAGCTCTTAAGGCTAGAGTACTTAATACGACTCACTATA
GGCTAGCATGAATGGCACAGAAGGCCCTAACTTCTACGTGCCCTTCTCCAATGCGACGGGTGTGGTACGC
GAATTCACGCGTATGATGGTGGATCCCAATGGCAATGAATCCAGTGCTACATACTTCATCCTAATAGGCC
TCCCTGGTTTAGAAGAGGCTCAGTTCTGGTTGGCCTTCCCATTGTGCTCCCTCTACCTTATTGCTGTGCT
AGGTAACTTGACAATCATCTACATTGTGCGGACTGAGCACAGCCTGCATGAGCCCATGTATATATTTCTT
TGCATGCTTTCAGGCATTGACATCCTCATCTCCACCTCATCCATGCCCAAAATGCTGGCCATCTTCTGGT
TCAATTCCACTACCATCCAGTTTGATGCTTGTCTGCTACAGATGTTTGCCATCCACTCCTTATCTGGCAT
GGAATCCACAGTGCTGCTGGCCATGGCTTTTGACCGCTATGTGGCCATCTGTCACCCACTGCGCCATGCC
ACAGTACTTACGTTGCCTCGTGTCACCAAAATTGGTGTGGCTGCTGTGGTGCGGGGGGCTGCACTGATGG
CACCCCTTCCTGTCTTCATCAAGCAGCTGCCCTTCTGCCGCTCCAATATCCTTTCCCATTCCTACTGCCT
ACACCAAGATGTCATGAAGCTGGCCTGTGATGATATCCGGGTCAATGTCGTCTATGGCCTTATCGTCATC
ATCTCCGCCATTGGCCTGGACTCACTTCTCATCTCCTTCTCATATCTGCTTATTCTTAAGACTGTGTTGG
GCTTGACACGTGAAGCCCAGGCCAAGGCATTTGGCACTTGCGTCTCTCATGTGTGTGCTGTGTTCATATT
CTATGTACCTTTCATTGGATTGTCCATGGTGCATCGCTTTAGCAAGCGGCGTGACTCTCCGCTGCCCGTC
ATCTTGGCCAATATCTATCTGCTGGTTCCTCCTGTGCTCAACCCAATTGTCTATGGAGTGAAGACAAAGG
AGATTCGACAGCGCATCCTTCGACTTTTCCATGTGGCCACACACGCTTCAGAGCCCTAGGCGGCCGCTTC
GAGCAGACATGATAAGATACATTGATGAGTTTGGACAAACCACAACTAGAATGCAGTGAAAAAAATGCTT
TATTTGTGAAATTTGTGATGCTATTGCTTTATTTGTAACCATTATAAGCTGCAATAAACAAGTTAACAAC
AACAATTGCATTCATTTTATGTTTCAGGTTCAGGGGGAGATGTGGGAGGTTTTTTAAAGCAAGTAAAACC
TCTACAAATGTGGTAAAATCGATAAGGATCCGGGCTGGCGTAATAGCGAAGAGGCCCGCACCGATCGCCC
TTCCCAACAGTTGCGCAGCCTGAATGGCGAATGG
[124 nt withheld, positions 2415-2538]
C
[91 nt withheld, positions 2540-2630]
A
[49 nt withheld, positions 2632-2680]
CCTTTGACGTTGGAGTCCACGTTCTTT
[37 nt withheld, positions 2708-2744]
ACCCTATCTCGGTCTATTCTTTTGATTTATAAGGGATTTTGCCGATTTCGGCCTATTGGTTAAAAAATGA
GCTGATTTAACAAAAATTTAACGCGAATTTTAACAAAATATTAACGCTTACAATTTCCTGATGCGGTATT
TTCTCCTTACGCATCTGTGCGGTATTTCACACCGCATATGGTGCACTCTCAGTACAATCTGCTCTGATGC
CGCATAGTTAAGCCAGCCCCGACACCCGCCAACACCCGCTGACGCGCCCTGACGGGCTTGTCTGCTCCCG
GCATCCGCTTACAGACAAGCTGTGACCGTCTCCGGGAGCTGCATGTGTCAGAGGTTTTCACCGTCATCAC
CGAAACGCGCGAGACGAAAGGGCCTCGTGATACGCCTATTTTTATAGGTTAATGTCATGATAATAATGGT
TTCTTAGACGTCAGGTGGCACTTTTCGGGGAAATGTGCGCGGAACCCCTATTTGTTTATTTTTCTAAATA
CATTCAAATATGTATCCGCTCATGAGACAATAACCCTGATAAATGCTTCAATAATATTGAAAAAGGAAGA
GTATGAGTATTCAACATTTCCGTGTCGCCCTTATTCCCTTTTTTGCGGCATTTTGCCTTCCTGTTTTTGC
TCACCCAGAAACGCTGGTGAAAGTAAAAGATGCTGAAGATCAGTTGGGTGCACGAGTGGGTTACATCGAA
CTGGATCTCAACAGCGGTAAGATCCTTGAGAGTTTTCGCCCCGAAGAACGTTTTCCAATGATGAGCACTT
TTAAAGTTCTGCTATGTGGCGCGGTATTATCCCGTATTGACGCCGGGCAAGAGCAACTCGGTCGCCGCAT
ACACTATTCTCAGAATGACTTGGTTGAGTACTCACCAGTCACAGAAAAGCATCTTACGGATGGCATGACA
GTAAGAGAATTATGCAGTGCTGCCATAACCATGAGTGATAACACTGCGGCCAACTTACTTCTGACAACGA
TCGGAGGACCGAAGGAGCTAACCGCTTTTTTGCACAACATGGGGGATCATGTAACTCGCCTTGATCGTTG
GGAACCGGAGCTGAATGAAGCCATACCAAACGACGAGCGTGACACCACGATGCCTGTAGCAATGGCAACA
ACGTTGCGCAAACTATTAACTGGCGAACTACTTACTCTAGCTTCCCGGCAACAATTAATAGACTGGATGG
AGGCGGATAAAGTTGCAGGACCACTTCTGCGCTCGGCCCTTCCGGCTGGCTGGTTTATTGCTGATAAATC
TGGAGCCGGTGAGCGTGGGTCTCGCGGTATCATTGCAGCACTGGGGCCAGATGGTAAGCCCTCCCGTATC
GTAGTTATCTACACGACGGGGAGTCAGGCAACTATGGATGAACGAAATAGACAGATCGCTGAGATAGGTG
CCTCACTGATTAAGCATTGGTAACTGTCAGACCAAGTTTACTCATATATACTTTAGATTGATTTAAAACT
TCATTTTTAATTTAAAAGGATCTAGGTGAAGATCCTTTTTGATAATCTCATGACCAAAATCCCTTAACGT
GAGTTTTCGTTCCACTGAGCGTCAGACCCCGTAGAAAAGATCAAAGGATCTTCTTGAGATCCTTTTTTTC
TGCGCGTAATCTGCTGCTTGCAAACAAAAAAACCACCGCTACCAGCGGTGGTTTGTTTGCCGGATCAAGA
GCTACCAACTCTTTTTCCGAAGGTAACTGGCTTCAGCAGAGCGCAGATACCAAATACTGTTCTTCTAGTG
TAGCCGTAGTTAGGCCACCACTTCAAGAACTCTGTAGCACCGCCTACATACCTCGCTCTGCTAATCCTGT
TACCAGTGGCTGCTGCCAGTGGCGATAAGTCGTGTCTTACCGGGTTGGACTCAAGACGATAGTTACCGGA
TAAGGCGCAGCGGTCGGGCTGAACGGGGGGTTCGTGCACACAGCCCAGCTTGGAGCGAACGACCTACACC
GAACTGAGATACCTACAGCGTGAGCTATGAGAAAGCGCCACGCTTCCCGAAGGGAGAAAGGCGGACAGGT
ATCCGGTAAGCGGCAGGGTCGGAACAGGAGAGCGCACGAGGGAGCTTCCAGGGGGAAACGCCTGGTATCT
TTATAGTCCTGTCGGGTTTCGCCACCTCTGACTTGAGCGTCGATTTTTGTGATGCTCGTCAGGGGGGCGG
AGCCTATGGAAAAACGCCAGCAACGCGGCCTTTTTACGGTTCCTGGCCTTTTGCTGGCCTTTTGCTCACA
TGGCTCGACAGATCT
Features (pLannotate 1.2.2; 15 found; start..end, strand, type, name):
    140..517     +  enhancer       CMV enhancer: human cytomegalovirus immediate early enhancer
    519..718     +  promoter       CMV promoter: human cytomegalovirus (CMV) immediate early promoter
    857..989     +  intron         chimeric intron: chimera between introns from human β-globin and immunoglobulin heavy chain genes
   1034..1052    +  promoter       T7 promoter: promoter for bacteriophage T7 RNA polymerase
   1058..1120    +  CDS            rho (fragment): OPSD_DANRE - Also known as zfo2. Experimental evidence at protein level: Swiss-Prot protein existence level 1. Photoreceptor required for image-forming vision at low light intensity. While most salt water fish species use retinal as chromophore, most freshwater fish use 3-dehydroretinal, or a mixture of retinal and 3-dehydroretinal (By similarity). Light-induced isomerization of 11-cis to all-trans retinal triggers a conformational change that activates signaling via G-proteins. Subsequent receptor phosphorylation mediates displacement of the bound G-protein alpha subunit by arrestin and termi
   1136..2086    +  CDS            OR51E1: O51E1_HUMAN - Also known as GPR164, OR51E1P, OR52A3P, POGR, PSGR2. Experimental evidence at protein level: Swiss-Prot protein existence level 1. Odorant receptor. From Homo sapiens (Human).
   2113..2234    -  polyA_signal   SV40 poly(A) signal: SV40 polyadenylation signal
   2257..2325    -  CDS            large T antigen (fragment): large T antigen from SV40 (simian virus 40)
   2344..2411    +  CDS            lacZα (fragment): LacZα fragment of β-galactosidase; lacZ fragment
   2415..2843    +  rep_origin     f1 ori (sequence partly withheld): f1 bacteriophage origin of replication; arrow indicates direction of (+) strand synthesis
   2871..2970    -  misc_feature   bom (fragment): basis of mobility region from pBR322
   3072..3107    -  CDS            rop (fragment): Rop protein, which maintains plasmids at low copy number; rop
   3202..3306    +  promoter       AmpR promoter: bla
   3307..4167    +  CDS            AmpR: β-lactamase; bla; confers resistance to ampicillin, carbenicillin, and related antibiotics
   4338..4926    +  rep_origin     ori: high-copy-number ColE1/pMB1/pBR322/pUC origin of replication
