[The description below was written by a language model from this plasmid's Addgene catalogue record and pLannotate feature annotations shown in this document.]
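Description:
pCI-OR51E1 is a mammalian expression plasmid built on the Promega pCI backbone and carrying the human olfactory receptor OR51E1 (family 51, subfamily E, member 1; also known as PSGR2, GPR164 and several other aliases). The roughly 5 kb plasmid is propagated in E. coli through a ColE1/pUC-type origin and selected with ampicillin via the β-lactamase gene. An f1 origin is also present, which in principle permits single-stranded DNA production. Short annotated fragments of lacZα, bom, rop and SV40 large T antigen are backbone remnants rather than functional elements.

The expression cassette is driven by the human cytomegalovirus immediate-early enhancer and promoter, followed by the pCI chimeric intron (β-globin/immunoglobulin heavy chain), which generally improves mRNA processing and expression. A T7 promoter just upstream of the coding region allows in vitro transcription and serves as a sequencing primer site. The open reading frame begins with a short N-terminal Rho tag, a segment derived from the rhodopsin amino terminus. The annotation software matched it to zebrafish rhodopsin, but the record does not state the species of origin. The tag is fused ahead of the OR51E1 coding sequence, which was cloned between NheI and NotI sites that both remain intact, and the transcript is terminated by an SV40 polyadenylation signal. Rhodopsin-derived leader tags are commonly added to odorant receptors to aid their trafficking to the cell surface in heterologous cells and to provide an epitope for detecting them there.

The associated publication concerns odor coding across a mammalian receptor repertoire. This is consistent with use of the plasmid for transient expression of OR51E1 in cultured mammalian cells to test its responses to odorant ligands.
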