Addgene plasmid #22323: pCI-OR51E1
Depositing lab: Hiroaki Matsunami. Depositing organization: Duke University. Publication: Odor coding by a Mammalian receptor repertoire. Saito H, Chi Q, Zhuang H, Matsunami H, Mainland JD. Sci Signal. 2009 . 2(60):ra9. 10.1126/scisignal.2000016 PubMed 19261596.
Backbone
  Vector backbone: pCI
  Backbone manufacturer: Promega
  Backbone size w/o insert (bp): 4006
  Vector type: Mammalian Expression
Growth in bacteria
  Bacterial resistance: Ampicillin, 100 μg/mL
  Growth temperature: 37°C
  Growth strain: DH5alpha
  Copy number: Unknown
Gene/Insert
  Gene/Insert name: OR51E1 (alt name: Homo sapiens olfactory receptor, family 51, subfamily E, member 1)
  Species: H. sapiens (human)
  Insert size (bp): 957
  GenBank ID: NM_152430
  Entrez Gene: OR51E1 (a.k.a. POGR, PSGR2, D-GPCR, GPR136, GPR164, OR51E1P, OR52A3P, FLJ13581, MGC24137)
  Tag / fusion protein: Rho (N terminal on insert)
  Cloning method: Restriction Enzyme; 5′ cloning site NheI (not destroyed); 3′ cloning site NotI (not destroyed)
  Sequencing primers: 5′ T7; 3′ EBV-rev
Terms and licenses: Academic/Nonprofit Terms; Industry Terms: Not Available to Industry
How to cite: pCI-OR51E1 was a gift from Hiroaki Matsunami (Addgene plasmid # 22323 ; http://n2t.net/addgene:22323 ; RRID:Addgene_22323)
