>Addgene plasmid #22323 | pCI-OR51E1 | addgene partial sequence | sequence record 28155 | 22323 with T7
TACTTCTACGTGCCCTTCTCCAATGCGACGGGTGTGGTACGCGAATTCACGCGTATGATGGTGGATCCCA
ATGGCAATGAATCCAGTGCTACATACTTCATCCTAATAGGCCTCCCTGGTTTAGAAGAGGCTCAGTTCTG
GTTGGCCTTCCCATTGTGCTCCCTCTACCTTATTGCTGTGCTAGGTAACTTGACAATCATCTACATTGTG
CGGACTGAGCACAGCCTGCATGAGCCCATGTATATATTTCTTTGCATGCTTTCAGGCATTGACATCCTCA
TCTCCACCTCATCCATGCCCAAAATGCTGGCCATCTTCTGGTTCAATTCCACTACCATCCAGTTTGATGC
TTGTCTGCTACAGATGTTTGCCATCCACTCCTTATCTGGCATGGAATCCACAGTGCTGCTGGCCATGGCT
TTTGACCGCTATGTGGCCATCTGTCACCCACTGCGCCATGCCACAGTACTTACGTTGCCTCGTGTCACCA
AAATTGGTGTGGCTGCTGTGGTGCGGGGGGCTGCACTGATGGCACCCCTTCCTGTCTTCATCAAGCAGCT
GCCCTTCTGCCGCTCCAATATCCTTTCCCATTCCTACTGCCTACACCAAGATGTCATGAAGCTGGCCTGT
GATGATATCCGGGTCAATGTCGTCTATGGCCTTATCGTCATCATCTCCGCCATTGGCCTGGACTCACTTC
TCATCTCCTTCTCATATCTGCTTATTCTTAAGACTGTGTTGGGCTTGACACGTGAAGCCCAGGCCAAGGC
ATTTGGCACTTGCGTCTCTCATGTGTGTGCTGTGTTCATATTCTATGTACCTTTCATTGGAATTGTCCAT
GGTGCATCGCTTTAGCAAGCGGCGTGAACT
